>Addgene plasmid #145445 | pGBW-m4046473 | depositor full sequence | sequence record 287622 | Full Sequence
GCGGCCGCCCCACACACCATAGCTTCAAAATGTTTCTACTCCTTTTTTACTCTTCCAGATTTTCTCGGAC
TCCGCGCATCGCCGTACCACTTCAAAACACCCAAGCACAGCATACTAAATTTCCCCTCTTTCTTCCTCTA
GGGTGTCGTTAATTACCCGTACTAAAGGTTTGGAAAAGAAAAAAGAGACCGCCTCGTTTCTTTTTCTTCG
TCGAAAAAGGCAATAAAAATTTTTATCACGTTTCTTTTTCTTGAAAATTTTTTTTTTTGATTTTTTTCTC
TTTCGATGACCTCCCATTGATATTTAAGTTAATAAACGGTCTTCAATTTCTCAAGTTTCAGTTTCATTTT
TCTTGTTCTATTACAACTTTTTTTACTTCTTGCTCATTAGAAAGAAAGCATAGCAATCTAATCTAAGTTT
TAATTACAAAATGAACAATGAGCTTTCTCCTGTTGCTTTACGGCAGATGTCCTGCGCAGCTGGAACAACG
CAAACTGCCTGTACTGACGATAACGCTCTAGCTTACTATAACACCACTAAAGGTGGTAGATTCGTCTTGG
CCTTGTTGTCAGACCTGCAAGATTTGAAGTGGGCGAGATTTCCAAAGAGCGATGGCACTGGTACCATATA
CACCGAATTAGAACCACCCTGTCGTTTCGTGACCGACACTCCAAAAGGTCCGAAGGTTAAGTATTTGTAC
TTTATTAAGGGTTTAAATAACTTGAATCGAGGTATGGTTCTGGGGTCTTTGGCTGCTACAGTCAGACTCC
AACTCGTGCCGAGAGGTTCTGATTATAAAGATCATGATGGTGATTATAAAGATCATGATATTGATTATAA
AGATGATGATGATAAATAAACAGGCCCCTTTTCCTTTGTCGATATCATGTAATTAGTTATGTCACGCTTA
CATTCACGCCCTCCTCCCACATCCGCTCTAACCGAAAAGGAAGGAGTTAGACAACCTGAAGTCTAGGTCC
CTATTTATTTTTTTTAATAGTTATGTTAGTATTAAGAACGTTATTTATATTTCAAATTTTTCTTTTTTTT
CTGTACAAAGCGGCCGCCGAACCACTAGTGCACTGCAGTACACGGTTTCCTTGAAATTTTTTTGATTCGG
TAATCTCCGAACAGAAGGAAGAACGAAGGAAGGAGCACAGACTTAGATTGGTATATATACGCATATGTAG
TGTTGAAGAAACATGAAATTGCCCAGTATTCTTAACCCAACTGCACAGAACAAAAACGTGCAGGAAACGA
AGATAAATCATGTCGAAAGCTACATATAAGGAACGTGCTGCTACTCATCCTAGTCCTGTTGCTGCCAAGC
TATTTAATATCATGCACGAAAAGCAAACAAACTTGTGTGCTTCATTGGATGTTCGTACCACCAAGGAATT
ACTGGAGTTAGTTGAAGCATTAGGTCCCAAAATTTGTTTACTAAAAACACATGTGGATATCTTGACTGAT
TTTTCCATGGAGGGCACAGTTAAGCCGCTAAAGGCATTATCCGCCAAGTACAATTTTTTACTCTTCGAGG
ACAGAAAATTTGCTGACATTGGTAATACAGTCAAATTGCAGTACTCTGCGGGTGTATACAGAATAGCAGA
ATGGGCAGACATTACGAATGCACACGGTGTGGTGGGCCCAGGTATTGTTAGCGGTTTGAAGCAGGCGGCA
GAAGAAGTAACAAAGGAACCTAGAGGCCTTTTGATGTTAGCAGAATTGTCATGCAAGGGCTCCCTATCTA
CTGGAGAATATACTAAGGGTACTGTTGACATTGCGAAGAGCGACAAAGATTTTGTTATCGGCTTTATTGC
TCAAAGAGACATGGGTGGAAGAGATGAAGGTTACGATTGGTTGATTATGACACCCGGTGTGGGTTTAGAT
GACAAGGGAGATGCATTGGGTCAACAGTATAGAACCGTGGATGATGTGGTTTCTACAGGATCTGACATTA
TTATTGTTGGAAGAGGACTATTTGCAAAGGGAAGGGATGCTAAGGTAGAGGGTGAACGTTACAGAAAAGC
AGGCTGGGAAGCATATTTGAGAAGATGCGGCCAGCAAAACTAAAAAACTGTATTATAAGTAAATGCATGT
ATACTAAACTCACAAATTAGAGCTTCAATTTAATTATATCAGTTATTACCCGAGTAACGAAGCATCTGTG
CTTCATTTTGTAGAACAAAAATGCAACGCGAGAGCGCTAATTTTTCAAACAAAGAATCTGAGCTGCATTT
TTACAGAACAGAAATGCAACGCGAAAGCGCTATTTTACCAACGAAGAATCTGTGCTTCATTTTTGTAAAA
CAAAAATGCAACGCGAGAGCGCTAATTTTTCAAACAAAGAATCTGAGCTGCATTTTTACAGAACAGAAAT
GCAACGCGAGAGCGCTATTTTACCAACAAAGAATCTATACTTCTTTTTTGTTCTACAAAAATGCATCCCG
AGAGCGCTATTTTTCTAACAAAGCATCTTAGATTACTTTTTTTCTCCTTTGTGCGCTCTATAATGCAGTC
TCTTGATAACTTTTTGCACTGTAGGTCCGTTAAGGTTAGAAGAAGGCTACTTTGGTGTCTATTTTCTCTT
CCATAAAAAAAGCCTGACTCCACTTCCCGCGTTTACTGATTACTAGCGAAGCTGCGGGTGCATTTTTTCA
AGATAAAGGCATCCCCGATTATATTCTATACCGATGTGGATTGCGCATACTTTGTGAACAGAAAGTGATA
GCGTTGATGATTCTTCATTGGTCAGAAAATTATGAACGGTTTCTTCTATTTTGTCTCTATATACTACGTA
TAGGAAATGTTTACATTTTCGTATTGTTTTCGATTCACTCTATGAATAGTTCTTACTACAATTTTTTTGT
CTAAAGAGTAATACTAGAGATAAACATAAAAAATGTAGAGGTCGAGTTTAGATGCAAGTTCAAGGAGCGA
AAGGTGGATGGGTAGGTTATATAGGGATATAGCACAGAGATATATAGCAAAGAGATACTTTTGAGCAATG
TTTGTGGAAGCGGTATTCGCAATATTTTAGTAGCTCGTTACAGTCCGGTGCGTTTTTGGTTTTTTGAAAG
TGCGTCATCAGAGCGCTTTTGGTTTTCAAAAGCGCTCTGAAGTTCCTATACTTTCTAGCTAGAGAATAGG
AACTTCCCGAGCGGCCGCGTGTTACAAGCTTGACTCCAGCGTAACTGGACTGCAATCAACTCACTGGCTC
ACCTTCACGGGTGGGCCTTTCTTCGGTAGAAAATCAAAGGATCTTCTTGAGATCCTTTTTTTCTGCGCGT
AATCTGCTGCTTGCAAACAAAAAAACCACCGCTACCAGCGGTGGTTTGTTTGCCGGATCAAGAGCTACCA
ACTCTTTTTCCGAGGTAACTGGCTTCAGCAGAGCGCAGATACCAAATACTGTTCTTCTAGTGTAGCCGTA
GTTAGGCCACCACTTCAAGAACTCTGTAGCACCGCCTACATACCTCGCTCTGCTAATCCTGTTACCAGTG
GCTGCTGCCAGTGGCGATAAGTCGTGTCTTACCGGGTTGGACTCAAGACGATAGTTACCGGATAAGGCGC
AGCGGTCGGGCTGAACGGGGGGTTCGTGCACACAGCCCAGCTTGGAGCGAACGACCTACACCGAACTGAG
ATACCTACAGCGTGAGCTATGAGAAAGCGCCACGCTTCCCGAAGGGAGAAAGGCGGACAGGTATCCGGTA
AGCGGCAGGGTCGGAACAGGAGAGCGCACGAGGGAGCTTCCAGGGGTAAACGCCTGGTATCTTTATAGTC
CTGTCGGGTTTCGCCACCTCTGACTTGAGCATCGATTTTTGTGATGCTCGTCAGGGGGGCGGAGCCTATG
GAAAAACGCCAGCAACGCAGAAAGGCCCACCCGAAGGTGAGCCAGGTGATTACATTTGGGCCCTCATCAG
AGGTTTTCACCGTCATCACCGAAACGCGCGAGGCAGCTGCGGTAAAGCTCATCAGCGTGGTCGTGAAGCG
ATTCACAGATGTCTGCCTGTTCATCCGCGTCCAGCTCGTTGAGTTTCTCCAGAAGCGTTAATGTCTGGCT
TCTGATAAAGCGGGCCATGTTAAGGGCGGTTTTTTCCTGTTTGGTCACTTACCAATGCTTAATCAGTGAG
GCACCTATCTCAGCGATCTGTCTATTTCGTTCATCCATAGTTGCCTGACTCCCCGTCGTGTAGATAACTA
CGATGCGGGAGGGCTTACCATCTGGCCCCAGTGCTGCAATGATACCGCGAGACCCACGCTCACCGGCTCC
AGATTTATCAGCAATAAACCAGCCAGCCGGGAGGGCCGAGCGCAGAAGTGATCCTGCAACTTTATCCGCC
TCCATCCAGTCTATTAATTGTTGCCGGGAAGCTAGAGTAAGTAGTTCGCCAGTTAATAGTTTGCGCAACG
TTGTTGCCATTGCTACAGGCATCGTGGTGTCACGCTCGTCGTTTGGTATGGCTTCATTCAGCTCCGGTTC
CCAACGATCAAGGCGAGTTACATGATCCCCCATGTTGTGCAAAAAAGCGGTTAGCTCCTTCGGTCCTCCG
ATCGTTGCCAGAAGTAAGTTGGCCGCAGTGTTATCACTCATGGTTATGGCAGCACTGCATAATTCTCTTA
CTGTCATGCCATCCGTGAGATGCTTTTCTGTGACTGGTGAGTACTCAACCAAGTCATTCTGAGAATAGTG
TATGCGGCGACCGAGTTGCTCTTGCCCGGCGTCAATACGGGATAATACCGCGCCACATAGCAGAACTTTA
AAAGTGCTCATCATTGGAAAACGTTCTTCGGGGCGTAAACTCTCAAGGATCTTACCGCTGTTGAGATCCA
GTTCGATGTAACCCACTCGTGCACCCAACTGATCTTCAGCATCTTTTACTTTCACCAGCGTTTCTGGGTG
AGCAAAAACAGGAAGGCAAAATGCCGCAAAAAAGGGAATAAGGGCGACACGGAAATGTTGAATACTCATT
TTAGCTTCCTTAGCTCCTGAAAATCTCGATAACTCAAAAAATACGCCCGGTAGTGATCTTATTTCATTAT
GGTGAAAGTTGGAACCTCTTACGTGCCGATCAAGTCAAAAGCCTCCGGTCGGAGGCTTTTGACTTTCTGC
TATGGAGGTCAGGTATGATTTAAATGGTCAGTTAGA
Features (pLannotate 1.2.2; 13 found; start..end, strand, type, name):
     10..417     +  promoter       TEF1 promoter: S. cerevisiae TEF1; promoter for EF-1α
    790..807     +  CDS            3xFLAG (fragment): three tandem FLAG® epitope tags, followed by an enterokinase cleavage site
    885..1057    +  terminator     CYC1 terminator (fragment): S. cerevisiae CYC1; transcription terminator for CYC1
   1093..1269    +  promoter       URA3 promoter (fragment): S. cerevisiae URA3
   1270..2073    +  CDS            URA3: orotidine-5'-phosphate decarboxylase, required for uracil biosynthesis; S. cerevisiae URA3; yeast auxotrophic marker, counterselectable with 5-fluoroorotic acid (5-FOA)
   2156..3138    -  rep_origin     2μ ori: yeast 2μ plasmid origin of replication
   3216..3245    +  terminator     T3Te terminator: phage T3 early transcription terminator
   3267..3854    +  rep_origin     ori: high-copy-number ColE1/pMB1/pBR322/pUC origin of replication
   3866..3893    -  terminator     T7Te terminator: phage T7 early transcription terminator
   3917..4108    -  CDS            rop: Rop protein, which maintains plasmids at low copy number; rop
   4109..4969    -  CDS            AmpR: β-lactamase; bla; confers resistance to ampicillin, carbenicillin, and related antibiotics
   4970..5072    -  promoter       cat promoter: promoter of the E. coli cat gene encoding chloramphenicol acetyltransferase
   5073..5104    -  terminator     tonB terminator: bidirectional E. coli tonB-P14 transcription terminator
