[The description below was written by a language model from this plasmid's Addgene catalogue record and pLannotate feature annotations shown in this document.]
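Description:
pGBW-m4046473 is an episomal yeast expression plasmid for producing SARS-CoV-2 nsp9, a mature cleavage product of the ORF1ab polyprotein, in Saccharomyces cerevisiae. It is a shuttle vector. In E. coli it replicates from a high-copy ColE1/pUC-type origin and is selected with ampicillin through a β-lactamase gene that the annotation places downstream of a cat promoter. In yeast it is maintained by the 2μ origin and selected by uracil prototrophy through a URA3 cassette, which can also be counterselected with 5-FOA. Short phage T3Te and T7Te terminators and a tonB terminator flank the bacterial modules, presumably to insulate them from read-through transcription. The annotation also calls a short rop segment next to AmpR, although the record lists the plasmid as high copy.

The expression cassette is driven by the constitutive TEF1 promoter and closed by a CYC1 terminator fragment. Between them lies the nsp9 coding sequence of about 338 bp, made by gene synthesis and recoded for S. cerevisiae codon usage ("recode 1"). The feature table does not annotate the insert itself, leaving an unlabelled gap between the promoter and the tag region. According to the catalogue entry, the backbone supplies a C-terminal thrombin-cleavable 3xFLAG tag, and only a short fragment of 3xFLAG is detected by the automated annotation. This tag would allow immunodetection or affinity capture of nsp9, with optional proteolytic removal. The sequence record is 5,146 nt, somewhat larger than the sum of the stated backbone and insert sizes. The record gives yeast expression of nsp9 as the purpose and does not specify further applications.
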