Addgene plasmid #145445: pGBW-m4046473
Purpose: Yeast Expression plasmid for SARS-CoV-2 nsp9
Depositing lab: Ginkgo Bioworks & Benjie Chen. Depositing organization: Ginkgo Bioworks.
Backbone
  Vector backbone: AmpR; 2u URA3
  Backbone size w/o insert (bp): 4078
  Vector type: Yeast Expression
  Selectable markers: URA3
Growth in bacteria
  Bacterial resistance: Ampicillin, 100 μg/mL
  Growth temperature: 37°C
  Growth strain: DH5alpha
  Copy number: High Copy
Gene/Insert
  Gene/Insert name: SARS-CoV-2 nsp9
  Species: S. cerevisiae (budding yeast); Severe acute respiratory syndrome coronavirus 2
  Insert size (bp): 338
  Mutation: Saccharomyces cerevisiae recode 1
  Entrez Gene: ORF1ab (a.k.a. GU280_gp01)
  Promoter: pTEF1
  Tag / fusion protein: Cleavable thrombin;3xFLAG (C terminal on backbone)
  Cloning method: Unknown
Resource information
  A portion of this plasmid was derived from a plasmid made by: GinkgoBioworks
Depositor comments: NCBI Reference Sequence: YP_009725305.1Created by gene synthesis with Not1 site.
How to cite: pGBW-m4046473 was a gift from Ginkgo Bioworks & Benjie Chen (Addgene plasmid # 145445 ; http://n2t.net/addgene:145445 ; RRID:Addgene_145445)
